>Addgene plasmid #29232 | pEMS1437 | addgene partial sequence | sequence record 39615 | EGFP-N 5'-CGTCGCCGTCCAGCTCGACCAG-3'
ACCATGGTGGCGGAAGTTCCTATACCTTTTGAAGAATAGGAACTTCGGCGCGCCTGCTGTGAATCTTGAG
GCTGAGCCTTGCTGAGGGCACTGAAGCTCCGGGGAGTTTATAGCTGGAGGCTCGGGCCCGCCCCGAGGGG
AGAGGGAGGGGGAGAGAATTCCTTTGCTCAAACACAAGCCTGGGAGTTCAGAGACAGCCCTGCTGCCCCT
GGCTCCACACTCAGAGTCCAGAAGCCTCCGTGGGCCCCTCCCCAACCCCATGCCAACCCCATCTGCATGG
CCCAGGAGCCCCGCCCCTGCTCCCACCCCACACCCCAGGCTCCCGTGGTGCTCCAACTACCTCCCTTATA
GCTCCCTGTGCTTTGACGTCCCCATGCCCGGCACACAGTAGGTCCTTGGAGGCTGTTGGTGGTGGGGGAT
AAAAAGAGATAATTAGCAAGAGTTTAGAGGAGAGGGGCTAGGCCTGACACACCCTGGGGAGGGACCCCCC
AAGCCTCGGCCCCCAGGACCCCAGGGAAGGACTCTGGAGTCCAGTTCTGGAGGAGGGGGGATGGGGAGAA
GAAAAGAGGGAAGGAAAGTCAGGGTGGCTGTAAAGGAGGAAGAGGGTCACACGCATCAGATATACATTCA
GAA
