>Addgene plasmid #29232 | pEMS1437 | addgene partial sequence | sequence record 39766 | pEMS1307-fwd 5'-ccgcacgtctaagaaaccat-3'
AAATAGGCGTATCACGAGGCCCTTTCGTCTTCAAGAATTAATTCCGATCATATTCAATAACCCTTAATGA
ATTCGAGCTCCTAGGCCGGCCGTAACCGCGGCTGCTTCGCTTCCCGAGACCGATGTCGGGGGCCCGGGGG
GACCCCCGATATCCTCGGGCCCCAACCTCCAAGACCACCCTTCCCTCCCTCCGCCCCCATAACCCGCCCC
CAGGCCCGGTCCTTTAAGCCCCTGAGAGCTCCTGCGCCCTCTCGGGGCCGGGAAGGGAAATGGCCCCGCA
GTGGCTTTAACCCTTTCCCTTCCTTCTTAAAGGGACCGACACCCAAGCCTTCTTCCCCAGTCTGGAGGAA
TCTTTACAGAAGGGTTGGATGTTTGCGGAGAAGCACCACCCCATCCCCCCTTATCTTCGCCTCCAACCTT
GTCTGTTATTTTCTCCCCCATATACATTCAAAGGTTGGGGCTTGGAATTTAGGATTGCAGAGGAGGCGAG
CGCTGGGAGTCAGGGTCTCCAAGGTC
