[The description below was written by a language model from this plasmid's Addgene catalogue record.]
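Description:
pEMS1437 is a Pleiades Promoter Project plasmid built on the pEMS1306 backbone, a large vector of roughly 16.5 kb before the insert is added. It is maintained in E. coli as a high-copy plasmid under ampicillin selection. The record gives no feature table, so the origin of replication and the other contents of this sizeable backbone, including any elements for delivery into mammalian cells or the mouse genome, are not stated.

The insert is Ple233, a 1,216 bp human MiniPromoter designed from regulatory sequence of TNNT1, the gene encoding slow skeletal muscle troponin T. It was cloned between FseI and AscI sites, upstream of a backbone-encoded EGFP carrying a nuclear localization signal. Although the catalogue lists EGFP-NLS as a C-terminal tag, the insert is a promoter element rather than a coding sequence, so the arrangement works as a transcriptional reporter: Ple233 activity would be read out as nuclear green fluorescence, and confining the signal to the nucleus makes individual expressing cells easier to score.

The construct belongs to a collection of compact human promoters tested for their ability to drive selective, region- or cell-type-restricted expression in the brain. For this one the recorded outcome is negative, since eGFP expression was not detected in the brain or eye. It is therefore mainly useful as a documented non-expressing design, as a reference or comparison point for other MiniPromoters in the series, or as a starting point for redesigning TNNT1-based regulatory elements.
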