Addgene plasmid #29232: pEMS1437
Purpose: Expression of the eGFP reporter gene was not detected in the brain and eye.
Depositing lab: Elizabeth Simpson. Depositing organization: University of British Columbia. Publication: A regulatory toolbox of MiniPromoters to drive selective expression in the brain. Portales-Casamar E, Swanson DJ, Liu L, de Leeuw CN, Banks KG, Ho Sui SJ, Fulton DL, Ali J, Amirabbasi M, Arenillas DJ, Babyak N, Black SF, Bonaguro RJ, Brauer E, Candido TR, Castellarin M, Chen J, Chen Y, Cheng JC, Chopra V, Docking TR, Dreolini L, D'Souza CA, Flynn EK, Glenn R, Hatakka K, Hearty TG, Imanian B, Jiang S, Khorasan-zadeh S, Komljenovic I, Laprise S, Liao NY, Lim JS, Lithwick S, Liu F, Liu J, Lu M, McConechy M, McLeod AJ, Milisavljevic M, Mis J, O'Connor K, Palma B, Palmquist DL, Schmouth JF, Swanson MI, Tam B, Ticoll A, Turner JL, Varhol R, Vermeulen J, Watkins RF, Wilson G, Wong BK, Wong SH, Wong TY, Yang GS, Ypsilanti AR, Jones SJ, Holt RA, Goldowitz D, Wasserman WW, Simpson EM. Proc Natl Acad Sci U S A. 2010 Sep 21. 107(38):16589-94. 10.1073/pnas.1009158107 PubMed 20807748.
Backbone
  Vector backbone: pEMS1306
  Backbone size w/o insert (bp): 16454
  Vector type: Pleiades Promoter Project [sic, Pleaides Plieades]
Growth in bacteria
  Bacterial resistance: Ampicillin, 100 μg/mL
  Growth temperature: 37°C
  Growth strain: DH5alpha
  Growth instructions: DH10B
  Copy number: High Copy
Gene/Insert
  Gene/Insert name: Ple233 (alt names: TNNT1; Troponin T, slow skeletal muscle)
  Species: H. sapiens (human)
  Insert size (bp): 1216
  Entrez Gene: TNNT1 (a.k.a. ANM, NEM5, STNT, TNT, TNTS)
  Tag / fusion protein: EGFP-NLS (C terminal on backbone)
  Cloning method: Restriction Enzyme; 5′ cloning site FseI (unknown if destroyed); 3′ cloning site AscI (unknown if destroyed)
  Sequencing primers: 5′ Unknown
Terms and licenses: Academic/Nonprofit Terms; Industry Terms: Not Available to Industry
How to cite: pEMS1437 was a gift from Elizabeth Simpson (Addgene plasmid # 29232 ; http://n2t.net/addgene:29232 ; RRID:Addgene_29232)
